>Addgene plasmid #201545 | pCMV6-AN-DDK_WT RAD23B_aa 80-409 (delta UBL domain) | addgene full sequence | sequence record 395054 | Addgene NGS Result
AACAAAATATTAACGCTTACAATTTCCATTCGCCATTCAGGCTGCGCAACTGTTGGGAAGGGCGATCGGT
GCGGGCCTCTTCGCTATTACGCCAGCTGGCGAAAGGGGGATGTGCTGCAAGGCGATTAAGTTGGGTAACG
CCAGGGTTTTCCCAGTCACGACGTTGTAAAACGACGGCCAGTGCCAAGCTGATCTATACATTGAATCAAT
ATTGGCAATTAGCCATATTAGTCATTGGTTATATAGCATAAATCAATATTGGCTATTGGCCATTGCATAC
GTTGTATCTATATCATAATATGTACATTTATATTGGCTCATGTCCAATATGACCGCCATGTTGACATTGA
TTATTGACTAGTTATTAATAGTAATCAATTACGGGGTCATTAGTTCATAGCCCATATATGGAGTTCCGCG
TTACATAACTTACGGTAAATGGCCCGCCTGGCTGACCGCCCAACGACCCCCGCCCATTGACGTCAATAAT
GACGTATGTTCCCATAGTAACGCCAATAGGGACTTTCCATTGACGTCAATGGGTGGAGTATTTACGGTAA
ACTGCCCACTTGGCAGTACATCAAGTGTATCATATGCCAAGTCCGCCCCCTATTGACGTCAATGACGGTA
AATGGCCCGCCTGGCATTATGCCCAGTACATGACCTTACGGGACTTTCCTACTTGGCAGTACATCTACGT
ATTAGTCATCGCTATTACCATGGTGATGCGGTTTTGGCAGTACACCAATGGGCGTGGATAGCGGTTTGAC
TCACGGGGATTTCCAAGTCTCCACCCCATTGACGTCAATGGGAGTTTGTTTTGGCACCAAAATCAACGGG
ACTTTCCAAAATGTCGTAATAACCCCGCCCCGTTGACGCAAATGGGCGGTAGGCGTGTACGGTGGGAGGT
CTATATAAGCAGAGCTCGTTTAGTGAACCGTCAGAATTTTGTAATACGACTCACTATAGGGCGGCCGGGA
ATTCGTCGACTGGATCCGGTACCGAGGAGATCTGCCACCATGGATTACAAGGATGACGACGATAAGGCGA
TCGCCATGGAGCATGTGTCCACCCCAGCTCCCGCAACCACACAGCAGTCTGCCCCAGCTAGTACTACCGC
CGTGACAAGCTCCACAACTACCACAGTCGCACAGGCACCTACTCCAGTGCCAGCTCTGGCACCCACATCA
ACTCCTGCCAGCATCACACCAGCCAGCGCTACTGCATCTAGTGAACCTGCCCCAGCTTCCGCCGCTAAGC
AGGAGAAACCAGCTGAAAAACCCGCAGAGACTCCTGTGGCCACCTCACCCACCGCTACAGACAGCACCTC
CGGCGATTCAAGCCGGTCCAACCTGTTCGAGGACGCTACCTCCGCACTGGTCACAGGCCAGTCTTACGAA
AATATGGTGACAGAGATCATGTCTATGGGGTATGAGCGGGAACAGGTCATTGCAGCCCTGAGAGCTAGTT
TTAACAATCCCGATAGGGCAGTGGAATACCTGCTGATGGGCATCCCTGGGGACAGAGAGTCTCAGGCAGT
CGTGGACCCCCCTCAGGCTGCAAGTACCGGAGTCCCACAGTCCTCTGCAGTGGCAGCTGCAGCAGCTACT
ACCACAGCTACTACCACAACTACCAGTTCAGGCGGGCACCCTCTGGAGTTCCTGCGCAACCAGCCACAGT
TTCAGCAGATGCGACAGATCATTCAGCAGAATCCATCCCTGCTGCCAGCACTGCTGCAGCAGATTGGACG
CGAAAACCCCCAGCTGCTGCAGCAGATCTCTCAGCACCAGGAGCATTTCATTCAGATGCTGAATGAACCT
GTGCAGGAGGCAGGAGGACAGGGAGGAGGAGGAGGAGGCGGGAGTGGAGGCATCGCAGAGGCCGGGTCAG
GACACATGAACTACATCCAGGTCACACCACAGGAGAAGGAAGCAATTGAAAGGCTGAAAGCCCTGGGATT
CCCCGAGGGCCTGGTCATCCAGGCCTATTTTGCTTGCGAGAAGAACGAAAATCTGGCAGCCAACTTCCTG
CTGCAGCAGAATTTTGACGAGGATTAAGAATTCGGATCCACGCGTAAGCTTCTCGAGACGCGTTAAGCGG
CCGCACTCGAGGTTTAAACGGCCGGCCGCGGTCATAGCTGTTTCCTGAACAGATCCCGGGTGGCATCCCT
GTGACCCCTCCCCAGTGCCTCTCCTGGCCCTGGAAGTTGCCACTCCAGTGCCCACCAGCCTTGTCCTAAT
AAAATTAAGTTGCATCATTTTGTCTGACTAGGTGTCCTTCTATAATATTATGGGGTGGAGGGGGGTGGTA
TGGAGCAAGGGGCAAGTTGGGAAGACAACCTGTAGGGCCTGCGGGGTCTATTGGGAACCAAGCTGGAGTG
CAGTGGCACAATCTTGGCTCACTGCAATCTCCGCCTCCTGGGTTCAAGCGATTCTCCTGCCTCAGCCTCC
CGAGTTGTTGGGATTCCAGGCATGCATGACCAGGCTCAGCTAATTTTTGTTTTTTTGGTAGAGACGGGGT
TTCACCATATTGGCCAGGCTGGTCTCCAACTCCTAATCTCAGGTGATCTACCCACCTTGGCCTCCCAAAT
TGCTGGGATTACAGGCGTGAACCACTGCTCCCTTCCCTGTCCTTCTGATTTTAAAATAACTATACCAGCA
GGAGGACGTCCAGACACAGCATAGGCTACCTGGCCATGCCCAACCGGTGGGACATTTGAGTTGCTTGCTT
GGCACTGTCCTCTCATGCGTTGGGTCCACTCAGTAGATGCCTGTTGAATTGGGTACGCGGCCAGCTTGGC
TGTGGAATGTGTGTCAGTTAGGGTGTGGAAAGTCCCCAGGCTCCCCAGCAGGCAGAAGTATGCAAAGCAT
GCATCTCAATTAGTCAGCAACCAGGTGTGGAAAGTCCCCAGGCTCCCCAGCAGGCAGAAGTATGCAAAGC
ATGCATCTCAATTAGTCAGCAACCATAGTCCCGCCCCTAACTCCGCCCATCCCGCCCCTAACTCCGCCCA
GTTCCGCCCATTCTCCGCCCCATGGCTGACTAATTTTTTTTATTTATGCAGAGGCCGAGGCCGCCTCGGC
CTCTGAGCTATTCCAGAAGTAGTGAGGAGGCTTTTTTGGAGGCCTAGGCTTTTGCAAAAAGCTCCCGGGA
GCTTGTATATCCATTTTCGGATCTGATCAAGAGACAGGATGAGGATCGTTTCGCATGATTGAACAAGATG
GATTGCACGCAGGTTCTCCGGCCGCTTGGGTGGAGAGGCTATTCGGCTATGACTGGGCACAACAGACAAT
CGGCTGCTCTGATGCCGCCGTGTTCCGGCTGTCAGCGCAGGGGCGCCCGGTTCTTTTTGTCAAGACCGAC
CTGTCCGGTGCCCTGAATGAACTGCAGGACGAGGCAGCGCGGCTATCGTGGCTGGCCACGACGGGCGTTC
CTTGCGCAGCTGTGCTCGACGTTGTCACTGAAGCGGGAAGGGACTGGCTGCTATTGGGCGAAGTGCCGGG
GCAGGATCTCCTGTCATCTCACCTTGCTCCTGCCGAGAAAGTATCCATCATGGCTGATGCAATGCGGCGG
CTGCATACGCTTGATCCGGCTACCTGCCCATTCGACCACCAAGCGAAACATCGCATCGAGCGAGCACGTA
CTCGGATGGAAGCCGGTCTTGTCGATCAGGATGATCTGGACGAAGAGCATCAGGGGCTCGCGCCAGCCGA
ACTGTTCGCCAGGCTCAAGGCGCGCATGCCCGACGGCGAGGATCTCGTCGTGACCCATGGCGATGCCTGC
TTGCCGAATATCATGGTGGAAAATGGCCGCTTTTCTGGATTCATCGACTGTGGCCGGCTGGGTGTGGCCG
ACCGCTATCAGGACATAGCGTTGGCTACCCGTGATATTGCTGAAGAGCTTGGCGGCGAATGGGCTGACCG
CTTCCTCGTGCTTTACGGTATCGCCGCTCCCGATTCGCAGCGCATCGCCTTCTATCGCCTTCTTGACGAG
TTCTTCTGAGCGGGACTCTGGGGTTCGAAATGACCGACCAAGCGACGCCCAACCTGCCATCACGAGATTT
CGATTCCACCGCCGCCTTCTATGAAAGGTTGGGCTTCGGAATCGTTTTCCGGGACGCCGGCTGGATGATC
CTCCAGCGCGGGGATCTCATGCTGGAGTTCTTCGCCCACCCCAACTTGTTTATTGCAGCTTATAATGGTT
ACAAATAAAGCAATAGCATCACAAATTTCACAAATAAAGCATTTTTTTCACTGCATTCTAGTTGTGGTTT
GTCCAAACTCATCAATGTATCTTATCATGTCTGTATACCGTCGACCTCTAGCTAGAGCTTGGCGTAATCA
TGGTCATAGCTGTTTCCTGTGTGAAATTGTTATCCGCTCACAATTCCACACAACATACGAGCCGGAAGCA
TAAAGTGTAAAGCCTGGGGTGCCTAATGAGTGAGCTAACTCACATTAATTGCGTTGCGCTCACTGCCCGC
TTTCCAGTCGGGAAACCTGTCGTGCCAGCTGCATTAATGAATCGGCCAACGCGCGGGGAGAGGCGGTTTG
CGTATTGGGCGCTCTTCCGCTTCCTCGCTCACTGACTCGCTGCGCTCGGTCGTTCGGCTGCGGCGAGCGG
TATCAGCTCACTCAAAGGCGGTAATACGGTTATCCACAGAATCAGGGGATAACGCAGGAAAGAACATGTG
AGCAAAAGGCCAGCAAAAGGCCAGGAACCGTAAAAAGGCCGCGTTGCTGGCGTTTTTCCATAGGCTCCGC
CCCCCTGACGAGCATCACAAAAATCGACGCTCAAGTCAGAGGTGGCGAAACCCGACAGGACTATAAAGAT
ACCAGGCGTTTCCCCCTGGAAGCTCCCTCGTGCGCTCTCCTGTTCCGACCCTGCCGCTTACCGGATACCT
GTCCGCCTTTCTCCCTTCGGGAAGCGTGGCGCTTTCTCATAGCTCACGCTGTAGGTATCTCAGTTCGGTG
TAGGTCGTTCGCTCCAAGCTGGGCTGTGTGCACGAACCCCCCGTTCAGCCCGACCGCTGCGCCTTATCCG
GTAACTATCGTCTTGAGTCCAACCCGGTAAGACACGACTTATCGCCACTGGCAGCAGCCACTGGTAACAG
GATTAGCAGAGCGAGGTATGTAGGCGGTGCTACAGAGTTCTTGAAGTGGTGGCCTAACTACGGCTACACT
AGAAGAACAGTATTTGGTATCTGCGCTCTGCTGAAGCCAGTTACCTTCGGAAAAAGAGTTGGTAGCTCTT
GATCCGGCAAACAAACCACCGCTGGTAGCGGTGGTTTTTTTGTTTGCAAGCAGCAGATTACGCGCAGAAA
AAAAGGATCTCAAGAAGATCCTTTGATCTTTTCTACGGGGTCTGACGCTCAGTGGAACGAAAACTCACGT
TAAGGGATTTTGGTCATGAGATTATCAAAAAGGATCTTCACCTAGATCCTTTTAAATTAAAAATGAAGTT
TTAAATCAATCTAAAGTATATATGAGTAAACTTGGTCTGACAGTTACCAATGCTTAATCAGTGAGGCACC
TATCTCAGCGATCTGTCTATTTCGTTCATCCATAGTTGCCTGACTCCCCGTCGTGTAGATAACTACGATA
CGGGAGGGCTTACCATCTGGCCCCAGTGCTGCAATGATACCGCGAGACCCACGCTCACCGGCTCCAGATT
TATCAGCAATAAACCAGCCAGCCGGAAGGGCCGAGCGCAGAAGTGGTCCTGCAACTTTATCCGCCTCCAT
CCAGTCTATTAATTGTTGCCGGGAAGCTAGAGTAAGTAGTTCGCCAGTTAATAGTTTGCGCAACGTTGTT
GCCATTGCTACAGGCATCGTGGTGTCACGCTCGTCGTTTGGTATGGCTTCATTCAGCTCCGGTTCCCAAC
GATCAAGGCGAGTTACATGATCCCCCATGTTGTGCAAAAAAGCGGTTAGCTCCTTCGGTCCTCCGATCGT
TGTCAGAAGTAAGTTGGCCGCAGTGTTATCACTCATGGTTATGGCAGCACTGCATAATTCTCTTACTGTC
ATGCCATCCGTAAGATGCTTTTCTGTGACTGGTGAGTACTCAACCAAGTCATTCTGAGAATAGTGTATGC
GGCGACCGAGTTGCTCTTGCCCGGCGTCAATACGGGATAATACCGCGCCACATAGCAGAACTTTAAAAGT
GCTCATCATTGGAAAACGTTCTTCGGGGCGAAAACTCTCAAGGATCTTACCGCTGTTGAGATCCAGTTCG
ATGTAACCCACTCGTGCACCCAACTGATCTTCAGCATCTTTTACTTTCACCAGCGTTTCTGGGTGAGCAA
AAACAGGAAGGCAAAATGCCGCAAAAAAGGGAATAAGGGCGACACGGAAATGTTGAATACTCATACTCTT
CCTTTTTCAATATTATTGAAGCATTTATCAGGGTTATTGTCTCATGAGCGGATACATATTTGAATGTATT
TAGAAAAATAAACAAATAGGGGTTCCGCGCACATTTCCCCGAAAAGTGCCACCTG
[124 nt withheld, positions 6496-6619]
C
[91 nt withheld, positions 6621-6711]
A
[49 nt withheld, positions 6713-6761]
CCTTTGACGTTGGAGTCCACGTTCTTT
[37 nt withheld, positions 6789-6825]
ACCCTATCTCGGTCTATTCTTTTGATTTATAAGGGATTTTGCCGATTTCGGCCTATTGGTTAAAAAATGA
GCTGATTTAACAAAAATTTAACGCGAATTTT
Features (pLannotate 1.2.2; 19 found; start..end, strand, type, name):
      1..25      +  rep_origin     M13 ori (fragment): M13 bacteriophage origin of replication; arrow indicates direction of (+) strand synthesis
     29..183     -  CDS            lacZα (fragment): LacZα fragment of β-galactosidase; lacZ fragment
    343..722     +  enhancer       CMV enhancer: human cytomegalovirus immediate early enhancer
    724..923     +  promoter       CMV promoter: human cytomegalovirus (CMV) immediate early promoter
    952..970     +  promoter       T7 promoter: promoter for bacteriophage T7 RNA polymerase
   1011..2054    +  CDS            RAD23B (fragment): RD23B_HUMAN - Experimental evidence at protein level: Swiss-Prot protein existence level 1. The XPC complex is proposed to represent the first factor bound at the sites of DNA damage and together with other core recognition factors, XPA, RPA and the TFIIH complex, is part of the pre-incision (or initial recognition) complex. The XPC complex recognizes a wide spectrum of damaged DNA characterized by distortions of the DNA helix such as single-stranded loops, mismatched bubbles or single-stranded overhangs. The orientation of XPC complex binding appears to be crucial for inducing a productive NE
   2158..2780    +  polyA_signal   hGH poly(A) signal: human growth hormone polyadenylation signal
   2809..3138    +  promoter       SV40 promoter: SV40 enhancer and early promoter
   3205..3996    +  CDS            neo: KKA2_KLEPN - Also known as kan, nptII. Experimental evidence at protein level: Swiss-Prot protein existence level 1. Resistance to kanamycin, neomycin, paromomycin, ribostamycin, butirosin and gentamicin B. From Klebsiella pneumoniae.
   4020..4178    +  CDS            ble (fragment): BLE_KLEPN - Experimental evidence at protein level: Swiss-Prot protein existence level 1. Binding protein with a strong affinity to the bleomycin family of antibiotics. Binds to CL990; an antimitotic-antibiotic compound. From Klebsiella pneumoniae.
   4173..4294    +  polyA_signal   SV40 poly(A) signal: SV40 polyadenylation signal
   4367..4383    -  protein_bind   lac operator: The lac repressor binds to the lac operator to inhibit transcription in E. coli. This inhibition can be relieved by adding lactose or isopropyl-β-D-thiogalactopyranoside (IPTG). lac repressor encoded by lacI
   4391..4421    -  promoter       lac promoter: promoter for the E. coli lac operon
   4436..4457    -  protein_bind   CAP binding site: CAP binding activates transcription in the presence of cAMP. E. coli catabolite activator protein
   4470..4562    -  CDS            lacI (fragment): lac repressor; lacI; The lac repressor binds to the lac operator to inhibit transcription in E. coli. This inhibition can be relieved by adding lactose or isopropyl-β-D-thiogalactopyranoside (IPTG).
   4745..5333    -  rep_origin     ori: high-copy-number ColE1/pMB1/pBR322/pUC origin of replication
   5504..6364    -  CDS            AmpR: β-lactamase; bla; confers resistance to ampicillin, carbenicillin, and related antibiotics
   6365..6469    -  promoter       AmpR promoter: bla
   6496..6924    +  rep_origin     f1 ori (sequence partly withheld): f1 bacteriophage origin of replication; arrow indicates direction of (+) strand synthesis
