[The description below was written by a language model from this plasmid's Addgene catalogue record and pLannotate feature annotations shown in this document.]
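Description:
pCMV6-AN-DDK_WT RAD23B_aa 80-409 (delta UBL domain) is a mammalian expression plasmid of roughly 6.9 kb built on the commercial pCMV6-AN-DDK backbone. It is maintained in E. coli through a high-copy ColE1/pUC-type origin and an ampicillin resistance gene (β-lactamase under its own promoter). An f1 phage origin is also present, along with leftover cloning-vector remnants: lacZα and lacI fragments, and the lac promoter and operator. For selection in mammalian cells, an SV40 enhancer/early promoter drives a neomycin phosphotransferase gene terminated by an SV40 polyadenylation signal, allowing G418 selection of stable transfectants. A short bleomycin-resistance fragment annotated after neo appears to be a non-functional remnant.

The expression cassette consists of the human cytomegalovirus immediate early enhancer and promoter, followed by a T7 promoter, the RAD23B coding fragment, and a human growth hormone polyadenylation signal. The insert encodes human RAD23B (UV excision repair protein RAD23 homolog B) residues 80–409, so residues 1–79, which comprise the N-terminal ubiquitin-like (UBL) domain, are absent. According to the catalogue entry, the backbone supplies an N-terminal FLAG (DDK) tag, although the tag is not separately annotated in the feature table. RAD23B is a component of the XPC complex, which recognises DNA damage in nucleotide excision repair.

The plasmid is a deletion variant of the corresponding wild-type RAD23B construct. It comes from work on an interaction between RAD23A/B and Y-family DNA polymerases, where such a truncation would typically help test whether the UBL domain is needed for binding or function in transfected human cells.
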