Addgene plasmid #201545: pCMV6-AN-DDK_WT RAD23B_aa 80-409 (delta UBL domain)
Purpose: Expresses a mutant form of human RAD23B that lacks the N-terminal UBL domain. Variant of plasmid pCMV6-AN-DDK_WT RAD23B
Depositing lab: Roger Woodgate. Depositing organization: National Institute of Child Health and Human Development (NICHD). Publication: A novel interaction between RAD23A/B and Y-family DNA polymerases. Ashton NW, Jaiswal N, Cestari Moreno N, Semenova IV, D'Orlando DA, Teatin Latancia M, McIntyre J, Woodgate R, Bezsonova I. J Mol Biol. 2023 Nov 5:168353. doi: 10.1016/j.jmb.2023.168353. PubMed 37935254.
Backbone
  Vector backbone: pCMV6-AN-DDK
  Backbone manufacturer: Origene
  Total vector size (bp): 6923
  Vector type: Mammalian Expression
  Selectable markers: Neomycin (select with G418)
Growth in bacteria
  Bacterial resistance: Ampicillin, 100 μg/mL
  Growth temperature: 37°C
  Growth strain: DH5alpha
  Copy number: High Copy
Gene/Insert
  Gene/Insert name: UV excision repair protein RAD23 homolog B
  Species: H. sapiens (human)
  Mutation: Lacks N-terminal residues 1-79
  Entrez Gene: RAD23B (a.k.a. HHR23B, HR23B, P58)
  Tag / fusion protein: FLAG (N terminal on backbone)
Terms and licenses: Academic/Nonprofit Terms; Industry Terms: Not Available to Industry
How to cite: pCMV6-AN-DDK_WT RAD23B_aa 80-409 (delta UBL domain) was a gift from Roger Woodgate (Addgene plasmid # 201545 ; http://n2t.net/addgene:201545 ; RRID:Addgene_201545)
